>Addgene plasmid #12332 | pBabe puro IkB alpha M | addgene partial sequence | sequence record 18923 | 12332 with pBABE 5'
TAGGAATTCCCAGCAGCAGCAGCAACAACAGTCAGACCTCGCCAGCCAGCCGCCAGCAGCCTGCAGCCTG
CACCCGCTCAGCCCCGCACAGCCATGTTTCAGCCAGCTGGGCACGGCCAGGACTGGGCCATGGAGGGCCC
GCGGGATGGCCTCAAGAAGGAGCGCTTGGTGGACGATCGCCACGACGCAGGTCTAGACGCCATGAAGGAC
GAGGAGTACGAGCAAATGGTGAAGGAGCTGCGGGAGATCCGCCTGCAGCCGCAGGAGGCGCCGCTGGCCG
CCGAGCCCTGGAAGCAGCAGCTCACGGAGGACGGAGACTCGTTCCTGCACTTGGCAATCATCCACGAAGA
GAAGCCGCTGACCATGGAAGTCATTGGTCAGGTGAAGGGAGACCTGGCCTTCCTCAACTTCCAGAACAAC
CTGCAGCAGACTCCACTCCACTTGGCTGTGATCACCAACCAGCCAGGAATTGCTGAGGCACTTCTGAAAG
CTGGCTGTGATCCTGAGCTCCGAGACTTTCGAGGAAATACCCCTCTACATCTTGCCTGTGAGCAGGGCTG
CCTGGCCAGTGTAGCAGTCTTGACGCAGACCTGCACACCCCAGCATCTCCACTCCGTCCTGCAGGCCACC
AACTACAATGGCCACACGTGTCTGCACCTAGCCTCTATCCACGGCTACCTGGCCATCGTGGAGCACTTGG
TGACTTTGGGTGCTGATGTCAACGCTCAGGAGCCCTGCAA
