>Addgene plasmid #12332 | pBabe puro IkB alpha M | addgene partial sequence | sequence record 82402 | puro-variant-R 5'-gtgggcttgtactcggtcat-3'
AAGCCTAGGCCTCCAAAAAAGCCTCCTCACTACTTCTGGAATAGCTCAGAGGCCGAGGCGGCCTCGGCCT
CTGCATAAATAAAAAAAATTAGTCAGCCATGGGGCGGAGAATGGGCGGAACTGGGCGGAGTTAGGGGCGG
GATGGGCGGAGTTAGGGGCGGGACTATGGTTGCTGACTAATTGAGATGCATGCTTTGCATACTTCTGCCT
GCTGGGGAGCCTGGGGACTTTCCACACCTGGTTGCTGACTAATTGAGATGCATGCTTTGCATACTTCTGC
CTGCTGGGGAGCCTGGGGACTTTCCACACCCTAACTGACACACATTCCACAGGGTCGACCACTGTGCTGG
CGAATTCCTTTTTTTTTTTTTTTTTAGAAAAATAAAACTCTATTTGTACAAATATACAAGTCCACATTCT
TTTTGCCACTTTCCACTTATAATGTCAGACGCTGGCCTCCAAACACACAGTCATCATCGGGCAGCTCATC
CTCTGCGAACTCTGCCTCCGCGTCATAGGCCTCCTCATCCTCGGCCTCAGGTAGCATCTGGAGATTTTCC
AAGGTCAGCTGGCCCAGCTGCTGCTGTATCCGGGTACTTGGGCGGCCCCAGGTAAGCTGGTAGGGGGAGT
AGCCTTGGTAGGTTACCCTGTTGACATCAGCCCCACATTTCAACAAGAGCGAAACCAGGTCAGGATTCTG
CAGGTCCACCGCAAGGTGGAGGGCTGTCCGGCCATTGCAGGGCTCCTGAGCGTTGACATCAGCACCCAAA
GTCACCAAGTGCTCCACGATGGCCAGGTAGCCGTGGATAGAGGCTAGGTGCAGACACGTGTGGCCATTGT
AGTTGGTGGCCTGCAGGACGGAGTGGAGATGCTGGGGTGTGCAGGTCTGCGTCAAGACTGCTACACTGGC
CAGGCAGCCCTGCTCACAGGCAAGATGTAGAGGGGTATTTCCTCGAAAGTCTCGGAGCTCAGGATCACAG
CCAGCTTTCAGAAGTGCCTCAGCAATTCCTGGCTGGTTGGTGATCACAGCCAAGTGGAGTGGAGTCTGCT
GCAGGTTGTTCTGGAAGTTGAGGAAGGCCAGGTCTCCCTTCACCTG
