[The description below was written by a language model from this plasmid's Addgene catalogue record.]
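Description:
pBabe puro IkB alpha M is a retroviral mammalian expression plasmid built on the pBABE puro backbone (about 5.2 kb without insert). It is maintained in E. coli as a high-copy plasmid under ampicillin selection, and it carries a puromycin marker for selecting transduced or transfected mammalian cells. No feature table accompanies the record, so individual elements are not itemised. In the standard pBABE design, the cloned cDNA is transcribed from the Moloney murine leukaemia virus 5′ LTR, while an internal SV40 early promoter drives the puromycin resistance gene. The LTRs and packaging signal allow the transcript to be packaged into replication-defective virus when the plasmid is introduced into a suitable packaging cell line, giving stable integration in target cells.

The insert is a mutant mouse IκBα cDNA (Nfkbia), called IκBαM, introduced by restriction cloning. The record describes it as a dominant-negative form that combines two classes of phosphorylation-site mutations in a single cDNA. One class affects the N-terminal serines 32 and 36, whose signal-induced phosphorylation is the convergence point of many NF-κB-activating pathways. The other affects phosphorylation sites in the C-terminal PEST sequence, which is implicated in constitutive turnover of the protein. The exact amino-acid substitutions are not stated, and no epitope tag is recorded. Because such a protein should resist both inducible and basal degradation, it is expected to keep NF-κB sequestered and inactive, acting as a "super-repressor". The construct is therefore suited to generating puromycin-selected cell populations with stably blocked NF-κB activation, so that the pathway's contribution to processes of interest can be tested.
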