Addgene plasmid #12332: pBabe puro IkB alpha M
Depositing lab: Inder Verma. Depositing organization: Salk Institute for Biological Studies.
Backbone
  Vector backbone: pBABE puro
  Backbone manufacturer: Available at Addgene (plasmid #1764)
  Backbone size w/o insert (bp): 5169
  Vector type: Mammalian Expression, Retroviral
  Selectable markers: Puromycin
Growth in bacteria
  Bacterial resistance: Ampicillin, 100 μg/mL
  Growth temperature: 37°C
  Growth strain: DH5alpha
  Copy number: High Copy
Gene/Insert
  Gene/Insert name: IkB alpha M (alt names: IkBaM; I kappa B alpha mutant)
  Species: M. musculus (mouse)
  Mutation: Dominant-negative mutant. Many signal transduction pathways resulting in NF-B activation culminate in a serine phosphorylation of IkB on residues 32 and 36. Phosphorylation of the COOH-terminal PEST sequence has been implicated in constitutive turnover of IkB. We combined the NH2- and COOH-terminal phosphorylation mutants into a single cDNA for this plasmid.
  Entrez Gene: Nfkbia (a.k.a. Nfkbi)
  Cloning method: Restriction Enzyme
  Sequencing primers: 5′ pBABE 5'
Terms and licenses: Academic/Nonprofit Terms; Industry Terms: Not Available to Industry
How to cite: pBabe puro IkB alpha M was a gift from Inder Verma (Addgene plasmid # 12332 ; http://n2t.net/addgene:12332 ; RRID:Addgene_12332)
